>Addgene plasmid #224344 | pFastBacI-KDAC8 H143A | addgene full sequence | sequence record 447933 | Addgene NGS Result
G
[124 nt withheld, positions 2-125]
C
[91 nt withheld, positions 127-217]
A
[49 nt withheld, positions 219-267]
CCTTTGACGTTGGAGTCCACGTTCTT
[37 nt withheld, positions 294-330]
ACCCTATCTCGGTCTATTCTTTTGATTTATAAGGGATTTTGCCGATTTCGGCCTATTGGTTAAAAAATGA
GCTGATTTAACAAAAATTTAACGCGAATTTTAACAAAATATTAACGCTTACAATTTAGGTGGCACTTTTC
GGGGAAATGTGCGCGGAACCCCTATTTGTTTATTTTTCTAAATACATTCAAATATGTATCCGCTCATGAG
ACAATAACCCTGATAAATGCTTCAATAATATTGAAAAAGGAAGAGTATGAGTATTCAACATTTCCGTGTC
GCCCTTATTCCCTTTTTTGCGGCATTTTGCCTTCCTGTTTTTGCTCACCCAGAAACGCTGGTGAAAGTAA
AAGATGCTGAAGATCAGTTGGGTGCACGAGTGGGTTACATCGAACTGGATCTCAACAGCGGTAAGATCCT
TGAGAGTTTTCGCCCCGAAGAACGTTTTCCAATGATGAGCACTTTTAAAGTTCTGCTATGTGGCGCGGTA
TTATCCCGTATTGACGCCGGGCAAGAGCAACTCGGTCGCCGCATACACTATTCTCAGAATGACTTGGTTG
AGTACTCACCAGTCACAGAAAAGCATCTTACGGATGGCATGACAGTAAGAGAATTATGCAGTGCTGCCAT
AACCATGAGTGATAACACTGCGGCCAACTTACTTCTGACAACGATCGGAGGACCGAAGGAGCTAACCGCT
TTTTTGCACAACATGGGGGATCATGTAACTCGCCTTGATCGTTGGGAACCGGAGCTGAATGAAGCCATAC
CAAACGACGAGCGTGACACCACGATGCCTGTAGCAATGGCAACAACGTTGCGCAAACTATTAACTGGCGA
ACTACTTACTCTAGCTTCCCGGCAACAATTAATAGACTGGATGGAGGCGGATAAAGTTGCAGGACCACTT
CTGCGCTCGGCCCTTCCGGCTGGCTGGTTTATTGCTGATAAATCTGGAGCCGGTGAGCGTGGGTCTCGCG
GTATCATTGCAGCACTGGGGCCAGATGGTAAGCCCTCCCGTATCGTAGTTATCTACACGACGGGGAGTCA
GGCAACTATGGATGAACGAAATAGACAGATCGCTGAGATAGGTGCCTCACTGATTAAGCATTGGTAACTG
TCAGACCAAGTTTACTCATATATACTTTAGATTGATTTAAAACTTCATTTTTAATTTAAAAGGATCTAGG
TGAAGATCCTTTTTGATAATCTCATGACCAAAATCCCTTAACGTGAGTTTTCGTTCCACTGAGCGTCAGA
CCCCGTAGAAAAGATCAAAGGATCTTCTTGAGATCCTTTTTTTCTGCGCGTAATCTGCTGCTTGCAAACA
AAAAAACCACCGCTACCAGCGGTGGTTTGTTTGCCGGATCAAGAGCTACCAACTCTTTTTCCGAAGGTAA
CTGGCTTCAGCAGAGCGCAGATACCAAATACTGTTCTTCTAGTGTAGCCGTAGTTAGGCCACCACTTCAA
GAACTCTGTAGCACCGCCTACATACCTCGCTCTGCTAATCCTGTTACCAGTGGCTGCTGCCAGTGGCGAT
AAGTCGTGTCTTACCGGGTTGGACTCAAGACGATAGTTACCGGATAAGGCGCAGCGGTCGGGCTGAACGG
GGGGTTCGTGCACACAGCCCAGCTTGGAGCGAACGACCTACACCGAACTGAGATACCTACAGCGTGAGCT
ATGAGAAAGCGCCACGCTTCCCGAAGGGAGAAAGGCGGACAGGTATCCGGTAAGCGGCAGGGTCGGAACA
GGAGAGCGCACGAGGGAGCTTCCAGGGGGAAACGCCTGGTATCTTTATAGTCCTGTCGGGTTTCGCCACC
TCTGACTTGAGCGTCGATTTTTGTGATGCTCGTCAGGGGGGCGGAGCCTATGGAAAAACGCCAGCAACGC
GGCCTTTTTACGGTTCCTGGCCTTTTGCTGGCCTTTTGCTCACATGTTCTTTCCTGCGTTATCCCCTGAT
TCTGTGGATAACCGTATTACCGCCTTTGAGTGAGCTGATACCGCTCGCCGCAGCCGAACGACCGAGCGCA
GCGAGTCAGTGAGCGAGGAAGCGGAAGAGCGCCTGATGCGGTATTTTCTCCTTACGCATCTGTGCGGTAT
TTCACACCGCATAGACCAGCCGCGTAACCTGGCAAAATCGGTTACGGTTGAGTAATAAATGGATGCCCTG
CGTAAGCGGGTGTGGGCGGACAATAAAGTCTTAAACTGAACAAAATAGATCTAAACTATGACAATAAAGT
CTTAAACTAGACAGAATAGTTGTAAACTGAAATCAGTCCAGTTATGCTGTGAAAAAGCATACTGGACTTT
TGTTATGGCTAAAGCAAACTCTTCATTTTCTGAAGTGCAAATTGCCCGTCGTATTAAAGAGGGGCGTGGC
CAAGGGCATGGTAAAGACTATATTCGCGGCGTTGTGACAATTTACCGAACAACTCCGCGGCCGGGAAGCC
GATCTCGGCTTGAACGAATTGTTAGGTGGCGGTACTTGGGTCGATATCAAAGTGCATCACTTCTTCCCGT
ATGCCCAACTTTGTATAGAGAGCCACTGCGGGATCGTCACCGTAATCTGCTTGCACGTAGATCACATAAG
CACCAAGCGCGTTGGCCTCATGCTTGAGGAGATTGATGAGCGCGGTGGCAATGCCCTGCCTCCGGTGCTC
GCCGGAGACTGCGAGATCATAGATATAGATCTCACTACGCGGCTGCTCAAACTTGGGCAGAACGTAAGCC
GCGAGAGCGCCAACAACCGCTTCTTGGTCGAAGGCAGCAAGCGCGATGAATGTCTTACTACGGAGCAAGT
TCCCGAGGTAATCGGAGTCCGGCTGATGTTGGGAGTAGGTGGCTACGTCTCCGAACTCACGACCGAAAAG
ATCAAGAGCAGCCCGCATGGATTTGACTTGGTCAGGGCCGAGCCTACATGTGCGAATGATGCCCATACTT
GAGCCACCTAACTTTGTTTTAGGGCGACTGCCCTGCTGCGTAACATCGTTGCTGCTGCGTAACATCGTTG
CTGCTGCGTAACATCGTTGCTGCTCCATAACATCAAACATCGACCCACGGCGTAACGCGCTTGCTGCTTG
GATGCCCGAGGCATAGACTGTACAAAAAAACAGTCATAACAAGCCATGAAAACCGCCACTGCGCCGTTAC
CACCGCTGCGTTCGGTCAAGGTTCTGGACCAGTTGCGTGAGCGCATACGCTACTTGCATTACAGTTTACG
AACCGAACAGGCTTATGTCAACTGGGTTCGTGCCTTCATCCGTTTCCACGGTGTGCGTCACCCGGCAACC
TTGGGCAGCAGCGAAGTCGAGGCATTTCTGTCCTGGCTGGCGAACGAGCGCAAGGTTTCGGTCTCCACGC
ATCGTCAGGCATTGGCGGCCTTGCTGTTCTTCTACGGCAAGGTGCTGTGCACGGATCTGCCCTGGCTTCA
GGAGATCGGAAGACCTCGGCCGTCGCGGCGCTTGCCGGTGGTGCTGACCCCGGATGAAGTGGTTCGCATC
CTCGGTTTTCTGGAAGGCGAGCATCGTTTGTTCGCCCAGGACTCTAGCTATAGTTCTAGTGGTTGGCTAC
GTATACTCCGGAATATTAATAGATCATGGAGATAATTAAAATGATAACCATCTCGCAAATAAATAAGTAT
TTTACTGTTTTCGTAACAGTTTTGTAATAAAAAAACCTATAAATATTCCGGATTATTCATACCGTCCCAC
CATATGGAAGAGCCTGAAGAGCCTGCAGACAGCGGCCAATCCCTGGTGCCGGTTTACATTTACAGCCCGG
AATATGTGAGCATGTGCGATAGCTTGGCGAAAATCCCTAAGCGCGCGAGCATGGTCCACAGCCTGATCGA
GGCGTATGCGTTGCACAAACAAATGCGTATTGTGAAACCGAAAGTGGCATCTATGGAGGAAATGGCTACC
TTTCACACGGACGCGTACCTGCAACATCTGCAGAAAGTGAGCCAAGAAGGTGACGATGATCACCCGGACA
GCATTGAGTATGGCCTGGGTTACGATTGTCCGGCCACGGAGGGTATTTTCGACTACGCGGCAGCAATCGG
TGGTGCGACGATCACCGCGGCACAGTGTCTGATCGATGGCATGTGCAAGGTTGCCATCAATTGGAGCGGC
GGTTGGCATGCAGCGAAGAAAGACGAAGCATCCGGTTTCTGCTACCTGAACGATGCGGTTCTGGGCATCC
TGCGTCTGCGCCGTAAGTTTGAACGCATTCTGTACGTTGACCTGGATCTGCATCACGGTGATGGCGTCGA
GGACGCCTTCTCCTTTACGAGCAAAGTCATGACCGTGTCTCTGCACAAGTTCAGCCCGGGTTTCTTTCCG
GGTACCGGCGATGTTAGCGATGTTGGTCTGGGTAAGGGCCGTTACTACAGCGTGAACGTTCCGATTCAGG
ATGGTATCCAGGACGAGAAATACTATCAGATCTGCGAAAGCGTGCTGAAGGAAGTTTACCAGGCTTTCAA
TCCGAAAGCCGTTGTCTTGCAGCTGGGTGCCGACACGATCGCAGGTGACCCGATGTGCAGCTTCAATATG
ACCCCGGTGGGTATTGGTAAGTGTTTGAAATACATTCTGCAATGGCAGCTGGCGACGCTGATTCTGGGTG
GCGGTGGCTACAACTTGGCTAACACCGCGCGTTGTTGGACCTATTTGACCGGTGTCATCCTGGGCAAGAC
CCTGAGCTCGGAAATTCCGGACCACGAGTTTTTCACCGCTTATGGCCCGGATTATGTACTGGAGATCACT
CCGTCTTGCCGTCCGGACCGCAACGAGCCACACCGTATTCAACAAATTCTGAACTATATCAAAGGTAATC
TGAAGCACGTCGTCGAGAATCTGTATTTTCAGGGCCATCATCATCACCATCACTAACTCGAGGCATGCGG
TACCAAGCTTGTCGAGAAGTACTAGAGGATCATAATCAGCCATACCACATTTGTAGAGGTTTTACTTGCT
TTAAAAAACCTCCCACACCTCCCCCTGAACCTGAAACATAAAATGAATGCAATTGTTGTTGTTAACTTGT
TTATTGCAGCTTATAATGGTTACAAATAAAGCAATAGCATCACAAATTTCACAAATAAAGCATTTTTTTC
ACTGCATTCTAGTTGTGGTTTGTCCAAACTCATCAATGTATCTTATCATGTCTGGATCTGATCACTGCTT
GAGCCTAGGAGATCCGAACCAGATAAGTGAAATCTAGTTCCAAACTATTTTGTCATTTTTAATTTTCGTA
TTAGCTTACGACGCTACACCCAGTTCCCATCTATTTTGTCACTCTTCCCTAAATAATCCTTAAAAACTCC
ATTTCCACCCCTCCCAGTTCCCAACTATTTTGTCCGCCCACAGCGGGGCATTTTTCTTCCTGTTATGTTT
TTAATCAAACATCCTGCCAACTCCATGTGACAAACCGTCATCTTCGGCTACTTTTTCTCTGTCACAGAAT
GAAAATTTTTCTGTCATCTCTTCGTTATTAATGTTTGTAATTGACTGAATATCAACGCTTATTTGCAGCC
TGAATGGCGAATGG
Features (pLannotate 1.2.2; 15 found; start..end, strand, type, name):
      2..456     +  rep_origin     f1 ori (sequence partly withheld): f1 bacteriophage origin of replication; arrow indicates direction of (+) strand synthesis
    482..586     +  promoter       AmpR promoter: bla
    587..1447    +  CDS            AmpR: β-lactamase; bla; confers resistance to ampicillin, carbenicillin, and related antibiotics
   1618..2206    +  rep_origin     ori: high-copy-number ColE1/pMB1/pBR322/pUC origin of replication
   2392..2443    -  misc_feature   bom (fragment): basis of mobility region from pBR322
   2511..2735    -  mobile_element Tn7R: mini-Tn7 element (right end of the Tn7 transposon) Tn7
   2802..3335    -  CDS            GmR: gentamycin acetyltransferase; aacC1; confers resistance to gentamycin
   3543..3571    -  promoter       Pc promoter: intI1 (promoter lies within the coding sequence); class 1 integron promoter
   3549..3896    -  CDS            YPR2_ECOLX (fragment): Protein predicted: Swiss-Prot protein existence level 4. From Escherichia coli.
   3923..4014    +  promoter       polyhedrin promoter: polh from Autographa californica; promoter for the baculovirus polyhedrin gene
   4044..5174    +  CDS            HDAC8: HDAC8_HUMAN - Also known as HDACL1. Experimental evidence at protein level: Swiss-Prot protein existence level 1. Responsible for the deacetylation of lysine residues on the N-terminal part of the core histones (H2A, H2B, H3 and H4). Histone deacetylation gives a tag for epigenetic repression and plays an important role in transcriptional regulation, cell cycle progression and developmental events. Histone deacetylases act via the formation of large multiprotein complexes. Also involved in the deacetylation of cohesin complex protein SMC3 regulating release of cohesin complexes from chromatin.
   5186..5338    +  CDS            LT_SV40 (fragment): Experimental evidence at protein level: Swiss-Prot protein existence level 1. Isoform 17kT antigen targets host RBL2 for degradation and promotes cell proliferation. Transactivates host cyclin A promoter through its J domain. From Simian virus 40 (SV40).
   5364..5498    +  polyA_signal   SV40 poly(A) signal: SV40 polyadenylation signal
   5527..5692    -  mobile_element Tn7L: mini-Tn7 element (left end of the Tn7 transposon) Tn7
   5855..5871    +  CDS            lacZα (fragment): LacZα fragment of β-galactosidase; lacZ fragment
