[The description below was written by a language model from this plasmid's Addgene catalogue record and pLannotate feature annotations shown in this document.]
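Description:
pFastBacI-KDAC8 H143A is a baculovirus donor (transfer) plasmid built on the pFastBacI backbone, modified by removal of one NheI site, for producing a mutant human lysine deacetylase 8 (KDAC8, also called HDAC8) in insect cells. It is maintained in E. coli as a high-copy plasmid through a ColE1/pUC-type origin and selected with ampicillin via the β-lactamase gene. An f1 phage origin is also present. The catalogue gives a total size of 5,855 bp, while the sequenced record is slightly longer at 5,874 nt.

The expression cassette sits between the Tn7R and Tn7L ends of a mini-Tn7 element, together with a gentamicin acetyltransferase marker driven by the Pc integron promoter. In Bac-to-Bac style systems, this arrangement lets Tn7 transposase move the whole segment into a bacmid in E. coli, and gentamicin resistance marks the transposition event. The resulting recombinant bacmid is then used to generate baculovirus. Within the cassette, the strong, very late polyhedrin promoter from Autographa californica drives the KDAC8 open reading frame, which was cloned between NheI and XhoI and is followed by an SV40 polyadenylation signal. According to the record, the protein carries a C-terminal His6 tag removable with TEV protease, although the feature table does not annotate the tag separately.

The insert carries a histidine 143 to alanine substitution, and the depositor states that the resulting protein is catalytically inactive. The coding sequence was codon optimized for bacterial expression but is reported to express well in HighFive insect cells. The construct is suited to purifying an inactive KDAC8, for example as a negative control alongside active enzyme in deacetylase studies.
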