Addgene plasmid #224344: pFastBacI-KDAC8 H143A
Purpose: Expresses human KDAC8 (HDAC8) H143A in insect cells
Depositing lab: Terry Watt. Depositing organization: Xavier University of Louisiana. Publication: Purification of metal-dependent lysine deacetylases with consistently high activity. Toro TB, Painter RG, Haynes RA, Glotser EY, Bratton MR, Bryant JR, Nichols KA, Matthew-Onabanjo AN, Matthew AN, Bratcher DR, Perry CD, Watt TJ. Protein Expr Purif. 2018 Jan;141:1-6. doi: 10.1016/j.pep.2017.08.009. Epub 2017 Aug 24. PubMed 28843507.
Backbone
  Vector backbone: pFastBacI
  Backbone manufacturer: Thermo Fisher Scientific
  Backbone size w/o insert (bp): 4682
  Total vector size (bp): 5855
  Modifications to backbone: Removal of one NheI site
  Vector type: Insect Expression
Growth in bacteria
  Bacterial resistance: Ampicillin, 100 μg/mL
  Growth temperature: 37°C
  Growth strain: DH5alpha
  Copy number: High Copy
Gene/Insert
  Gene/Insert name: KDAC8 (alt name: HDAC8)
  Species: H. sapiens (human)
  Insert size (bp): 1173
  Mutation: Histidine 143 mutated to alanine
  Entrez Gene: HDAC8 (a.k.a. CDA07, CDLS5, HD8, HDACL1, KDAC8, MRXS6, RPD3, WTS)
  Promoter: Polyhedrin
  Tag / fusion protein: TEV-cleavable His6 (C terminal on insert)
  Cloning method: Restriction Enzyme; 5′ cloning site NheI (not destroyed); 3′ cloning site XhoI (not destroyed)
  Sequencing primers: 5′ CTAGTGGTTGGCTACGTATACTC; 3′ CCTCTACAAATGTGGTATGGCTG
Terms and licenses: Academic/Nonprofit Terms; Industry Terms
Depositor comments: Codon optimized for bacterial expression but expresses well in HighFive insect cells. The resulting protein is catalytically inactive.
How to cite: pFastBacI-KDAC8 H143A was a gift from Terry Watt (Addgene plasmid # 224344 ; http://n2t.net/addgene:224344 ; RRID:Addgene_224344)
